>Addgene plasmid #248852 | GST-tag ANKIB1 binding E2 variant L3AN-1 | addgene full sequence | sequence record 496817 | Addgene NGS Result
ATGTCCCCTATACTAGGTTATTGGAAAATTAAGGGCCTTGTGCAACCCACTCGACTTCTTTTGGAATATC
TTGAAGAAAAATATGAAGAGCATTTGTATGAGCGCGATGAAGGTGATAAATGGCGAAACAAAAAGTTTGA
ATTGGGTTTGGAGTTTCCCAATCTTCCTTATTATATTGATGGTGATGTTAAATTAACACAGTCTATGGCC
ATCATACGTTATATAGCTGACAAGCACAACATGTTGGGTGGTTGTCCAAAAGAGCGTGCAGAGATTTCAA
TGCTTGAAGGAGCGGTTTTGGATATTAGATACGGTGTTTCGAGAATTGCATATAGTAAAGACTTTGAAAC
TCTCAAAGTTGATTTTCTTAGCAAGCTACCTGAAATGCTGAAAATGTTCGAAGATCGTTTATGTCATAAA
ACATATTTAAATGGTGATCATGTAACCCATCCTGACTTCATGTTGTATGACGCTCTTGATGTTGTTTTAT
ACATGGACCCAATGTGCCTGGATGCGTTCCCAAAATTAGTTTGTTTTAAAAAACGTATTGAAGCTATCCC
ACAAATTGATAAGTACTTGAAATCCAGCAAGTATATAGCATGGCCTTTGCAGGGCTGGCAAGCCACGTTT
GGTGGTGGCGACCATCCTCCAAAATCGGATGAAAACCTGTATTTTCAGGGATCCAGGGCGGCCAGTCCGA
GGCTGATTTGGGAGCTTGAAGAAATCCGCAAAGCAGGGATGAAAAACTTCCGTAACATCCAGGTTGATGA
AGCTAATTTATTGACTTGGCAAGGGCTTATTGTTCCTGACAACCCTCCATATGATAAGGGAGCCTTCAGA
ATCGAAATCAACTTTCCAGCAGAGTACCCATTCAAACCACCGAAGATCACATTTAAAACAAAGATCTATC
ACCCAAACATCGACGAAAAGGGGCAGGTCTGTCTGCCAGTAATTAGTGCCGAAAACTGGAAGCCAGCAAC
CAAAACCGACCAAGTAATCCAGTCCCTCATAGCACTGGTGAATGACCCCCAGCCTGAGCACCCGCTTCGG
GCTGACCTAGCTGAAGAATACTCTAAGGACCGTAAAAAATTCGCAAAGAATGCTGAAGAGTTTACAAAGA
AATATGGGGAAAAGCGACCTGTGGACTAAGCGGCCGCATCGTGACTGACTGACGATCTGCCTCGCGCGTT
TCGGTGATGACGGTGAAAACCTCTGACACATGCAGCTCCCGGAGACGGTCACAGCTTGTCTGTAAGCGGA
TGCCGGGAGCAGACAAGCCCGTCAGGGCGCGTCAGCGGGTGTTGGCGGGTGTCGGGGCGCAGCCATGACC
CAGTCACGTAGCGATAGCGGAGTGTATAATTCTTGAAGACGAAAGGGCCTCGTGATACGCCTATTTTTAT
AGGTTAATGTCATGATAATAATGGTTTCTTAGACGTCAGGTGGCACTTTTCGGGGAAATGTGCGCGGAAC
CCCTATTTGTTTATTTTTCTAAATACATTCAAATATGTATCCGCTCATGAGACAATAACCCTGATAAATG
CTTCAATAATATTGAAAAAGGAAGAGTATGAGTATTCAACATTTCCGTGTCGCCCTTATTCCCTTTTTTG
CGGCATTTTGCCTTCCTGTTTTTGCTCACCCAGAAACGCTGGTGAAAGTAAAAGATGCTGAAGATCAGTT
GGGTGTACGAGTGGGTTACATCGAACTGGATCTCAACAGCGGTAAGATCCTTGAGAGTTTTCGCCCCGAA
GAACGTTTTCCAATGATGAGCACTTTTAAAGTTCTGCTATGTGGCGCGGTATTATCCCGTGTTGACGCCG
GGCAAGAGCAACTCGGTCGCCGCATACACTATTCTCAGAATGACTTGGTTGAGTACTCACCAGTCACAGA
AAAGCATCTTACGGATGGCATGACAGTAAGAGAATTATGCAGTGCTGCCATAACCATGAGTGATAACACT
GCGGCCAACTTACTTCTGACAACGATCGGAGGACCGAAGGAGCTAACCGCTTTTTTGCACAACATGGGGG
ATCATGTAACTCGCCTTGATCGTTGGGAACCGGAGCTGAATGAAGCCATACCAAACGACGAGCGTGACAC
CACGATGCCTGCAGCAATGGCAACAACGTTGCGCAAACTATTAACTGGCGAACTACTTACTCTAGCTTCC
CGGCAACAATTAATAGACTGGATGGAGGCGGATAAAGTTGCAGGACCACTTCTGCGCTCGGCCCTTCCGG
CTGGCTGGTTTATTGCTGATAAATCTGGAGCCGGTGAGCGTGGGTCTCGCGGTATCATTGCAGCACTGGG
GCCAGATGGTAAGCCCTCCCGTATCGTAGTTATCTACACGACGGGGAGTCAGGCAACTATGGATGAACGA
AATAGACAGATCGCTGAGATAGGTGCCTCACTGATTAAGCATTGGTAACTGTCAGACCAAGTTTACTCAT
ATATACTTTAGATTGATTTAAAACTTCATTTTTAATTTAAAAGGATCTAGGTGAAGATCCTTTTTGATAA
TCTCATGACCAAAATCCCTTAACGTGAGTTTTCGTTCCACTGAGCGTCAGACCCCGTAGAAAAGATCAAA
GGATCTTCTTGAGATCCTTTTTTTCTGCGCGTAATCTGCTGCTTGCAAACAAAAAAACCACCGCTACCAG
CGGTGGTTTGTTTGCCGGATCAAGAGCTACCAACTCTTTTTCCGAAGGTAACTGGCTTCAGCAGAGCGCA
GATACCAAATACTGTCCTTCTAGTGTAGCCGTAGTTAGGCCACCACTTCAAGAACTCTGTAGCACCGCCT
ACATACCTCGCTCTGCTAATCCTGTTACCAGTGGCTGCTGCCAGTGGCGATAAGTCGTGTCTTACCGGGT
TGGACTCAAGACGATAGTTACCGGATAAGGCGCAGCGGTCGGGCTGAACGGGGGGTTCGTGCACACAGCC
CAGCTTGGAGCGAACGACCTACACCGAACTGAGATACCTACAGCGTGAGCTATGAGAAAGCGCCACGCTT
CCCGAAGGGAGAAAGGCGGACAGGTATCCGGTAAGCGGCAGGGTCGGAACAGGAGAGCGCACGAGGGAGC
TTCCAGGGGGAAACGCCTGGTATCTTTATAGTCCTGTCGGGTTTCGCCACCTCTGACTTGAGCGTCGATT
TTTGTGATGCTCGTCAGGGGGGCGGAGCCTATGGAAAAACGCCAGCAACGCGGCCTTTTTACGGTTCCTG
GCCTTTTGCTGGCCTTTTGCTCACATGTTCTTTCCTGCGTTATCCCCTGATTCTGTGGATAACCGTATTA
CCGCCTTTGAGTGAGCTGATACCGCTCGCCGCAGCCGAACGACCGAGCGCAGCGAGTCAGTGAGCGAGGA
AGCGGAAGAGCGCCTGATGCGGTATTTTCTCCTTACGCATCTGTGCGGTATTTCACACCGCATAAATTCC
GACACCATCGAATGGCGCAAAACCTTTCGCGGTATGGCATGATAGCGCCCGGAAGAGAGTCAATTCAGGG
TGGTGAATGTGAAACCAGTAACGTTATACGATGTCGCAGAGTATGCCGGTGTCTCTTATCAGACCGTTTC
CCGCGTGGTGAACCAGGCCAGCCACGTTTCTGCGAAAACGCGGGAAAAAGTGGAAGCGGCGATGGCGGAG
CTGAATTACATTCCCAACCGCGTGGCACAACAACTGGCGGGCAAACAGTCGTTGCTGATTGGCGTTGCCA
CCTCCAGTCTGGCCCTGCACGCGCCGTCGCAAATTGTCGCGGCGATTAAATCTCGCGCCGATCAACTGGG
TGCCAGCGTGGTGGTGTCGATGGTAGAACGAAGCGGCGTCGAAGCCTGTAAAGCGGCGGTGCACAATCTT
CTCGCGCAACGCGTCAGTGGGCTGATCATTAACTATCCGCTGGATGACCAGGATGCCATTGCTGTGGAAG
CTGCCTGCACTAATGTTCCGGCGTTATTTCTTGATGTCTCTGACCAGACACCCATCAACAGTATTATTTT
CTCCCATGAAGACGGTACGCGACTGGGCGTGGAGCATCTGGTCGCATTGGGTCACCAGCAAATCGCGCTG
TTAGCGGGCCCATTAAGTTCTGTCTCGGCGCGTCTGCGTCTGGCTGGCTGGCATAAATATCTCACTCGCA
ATCAAATTCAGCCGATAGCGGAACGGGAAGGCGACTGGAGTGCCATGTCCGGTTTTCAACAAACCATGCA
AATGCTGAATGAGGGCATCGTTCCCACTGCGATGCTGGTTGCCAACGATCAGATGGCGCTGGGCGCAATG
CGCGCCATTACCGAGTCCGGGCTGCGCGTTGGTGCGGATATCTCGGTAGTGGGATACGACGATACCGAAG
ACAGCTCATGTTATATCCCGCCGTTAACCACCATCAAACAGGATTTTCGCCTGCTGGGGCAAACCAGCGT
GGACCGCTTGCTGCAACTCTCTCAGGGCCAGGCGGTGAAGGGCAATCAGCTGTTGCCCGTCTCACTGGTG
AAAAGAAAAACCACCCTGGCGCCCAATACGCAAACCGCCTCTCCCCGCGCGTTGGCCGATTCATTAATGC
AGCTGGCACGACAGGTTTCCCGACTGGAAAGCGGGCAGTGAGCGCAACGCAATTAATGTAAGTTAGCTCA
CTCATTAGGCACCCCAGGCTTTACACTTTATGCTTCCGGCTCGTATGTTGTGTGGAATTGTGAGCGGATA
ACAATTTCACACAGGAAACAGCTATGACCATGATTACGGATTCACTGGCCGTCGTTTTACAACGTCGTGA
CTGGGAAAACCCTGGCGTTACCCAACTTAATCGCCTTGCAGCACATCCCCCTTTCGCCAGCTGGCGTAAT
AGCGAAGAGGCCCGCACCGATCGCCCTTCCCAACAGTTGCGCAGCCTGAATGGCGAATGGCGCTTTGCCT
GGTTTCCGGCACCAGAAGCGGTGCCGGAAAGCTGGCTGGAGTGCGATCTTCCTGAGGCCGATACTGTCGT
CGTCCCCTCAAACTGGCAGATGCACGGTTACGATGCGCCCATCTACACCAACGTGACCTATCCCATTACG
GTCAATCCGCCGTTTGTTCCCACGGAGAATCCGACGGGTTGTTACTCGCTCACATTTAATGTTGATGAAA
GCTGGCTACAGGAAGGCCAGACGCGAATTATTTTTGATGGCGTTGGAATTAGCTTATCGACTGCACGGTG
CACCAATGCTTCTGGCGTCAGGCAGCCATCGGAAGCTGTGGTATGGCTGTGCAGGTCGTAAATCACTGCA
TAATTCGTGTCGCTCAAGGCGCACTCCCGTTCTGGATAATGTTTTTTGCGCCGACATCATAACGGTTCTG
GCAAATATTCTGAAATGAGCTGTTGACAATTAATCATCGGCTCGTATAATGTGTGGAATTGTGAGCGGAT
AACAATTTCACACAGGAAACAGTATTC
Features (pLannotate 1.2.2; 18 found; start..end, strand, type, name):
      1..654     +  CDS            GST26_SCHJA: Experimental evidence at protein level: Swiss-Prot protein existence level 1. GST isoenzymes appear to play a central role in the parasite detoxification system. Other functions are also suspected including a role in increasing the solubility of haematin in the parasite gut. From Schistosoma japonicum (Blood fluke).
    661..680     +  CDS            TEV site (fragment): tobacco etch virus (TEV) protease recognition and cleavage site
    688..1146    +  CDS            UBE2L3: UB2L3_HUMAN - Also known as UBCE7, UBCH7. Experimental evidence at protein level: Swiss-Prot protein existence level 1. Ubiquitin-conjugating enzyme E2 that specifically acts with HECT-type and RBR family E3 ubiquitin-protein ligases. Does not function with most RING-containing E3 ubiquitin-protein ligases because it lacks intrinsic E3-independent reactivity with lysine: in contrast, it has activity with the RBR family E3 enzymes, such as PRKN and ARIH1, that function like RING-HECT hybrids. Accepts ubiquitin from the E1 complex and catalyzes its covalent attachment to other proteins. In vitro
   1177..1216    +  CDS            rop (fragment): Rop protein, which maintains plasmids at low copy number; rop
   1318..1358    +  misc_feature   bom (fragment): basis of mobility region from pBR322
   1463..1567    +  promoter       AmpR promoter: bla
   1568..2428    +  CDS            AmpR: β-lactamase; bla; confers resistance to ampicillin, carbenicillin, and related antibiotics
   2599..3187    +  rep_origin     ori: high-copy-number ColE1/pMB1/pBR322/pUC origin of replication
   3373..3424    -  misc_feature   bom (fragment): basis of mobility region from pBR322
   3431..3508    +  promoter       lacI promoter: lacI
   3509..4591    +  CDS            lacI: lac repressor; lacI; The lac repressor binds to the lac operator to inhibit transcription in E. coli. This inhibition can be relieved by adding lactose or isopropyl-β-D-thiogalactopyranoside (IPTG).
   4604..4625    +  protein_bind   CAP binding site: CAP binding activates transcription in the presence of cAMP. E. coli catabolite activator protein
   4640..4670    +  promoter       lac promoter: promoter for the E. coli lac operon
   4678..4694    +  protein_bind   lac operator: The lac repressor binds to the lac operator to inhibit transcription in E. coli. This inhibition can be relieved by adding lactose or isopropyl-β-D-thiogalactopyranoside (IPTG). lac repressor encoded by lacI
   4714..4887    +  CDS            lacZα: LacZα fragment of β-galactosidase; lacZ fragment
   5151..5267    -  CDS            yciV (fragment): RNAAM_ECOLI - Also known as trpH From Escherichia coli (strain K12).
   5343..5371    +  promoter       tac promoter: strong E. coli promoter; hybrid between the trp and lac UV5 promoters
   5379..5395    +  protein_bind   lac operator: The lac repressor binds to the lac operator to inhibit transcription in E. coli. This inhibition can be relieved by adding lactose or isopropyl-β-D-thiogalactopyranoside (IPTG). lac repressor encoded by lacI
