[The description below was written by a language model from this plasmid's Addgene catalogue record and pLannotate feature annotations shown in this document.]
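Description:
GST-tag ANKIB1 binding E2 variant L3AN-1 is a pGEX-based bacterial expression plasmid of about 5.4 kb for producing an engineered ubiquitin-conjugating enzyme as an N-terminal glutathione S-transferase fusion in E. coli. It replicates from a high-copy ColE1/pMB1-type origin and is selected with ampicillin through the bla (β-lactamase) gene and its own promoter. The backbone also carries short remnants of the pBR322 rop and bom regions, as well as a lac promoter/lacZα segment, which are vestigial pGEX sequences rather than functional parts of the expression cassette.

Because the sequence record is circular and numbered from the start of GST, the tac promoter and its lac operator appear at the end of the feature table, but they lie immediately upstream of the open reading frame. The plasmid-borne lacI gene supplies lac repressor, so transcription stays repressed until it is induced with IPTG. The reading frame consists of Schistosoma japonicum GST, then a TEV protease recognition site (annotated as a fragment), then the 465 bp synthetic insert. The annotation software matches this insert to human UBE2L3 (UBCH7), an E2 that works with HECT and RBR family E3 ligases. This fits L3AN-1 being a UBE2L3-derived variant selected for binding to ANKIB1, although the record does not list the specific substitutions.

GST allows affinity purification or pull-down on glutathione resin, and the TEV site should allow the tag to be removed to release the E2 variant. According to the associated publication title, such E2 variants serve as tools for probing E3 ubiquitin ligase activity, in this case that of ANKIB1.
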