Addgene plasmid #248852: GST-tag ANKIB1 binding E2 variant L3AN-1
Purpose: N-term GST tag E2 variant selected for ANKIB1
Depositing lab: Brenda Schulman. Depositing organization: Max Planck Institute of Biochemistry. Publication: E2 variants for probing E3 ubiquitin ligase activities. Du J, Andree GA, Horn-Ghetko D, Stier L, Singh J, Kostrhon S, Kiss L, Mann M, Sidhu SS, Schulman BA. Proc Natl Acad Sci U S A. 2026 Jan 6;123(1):e2524899122. doi: 10.1073/pnas.2524899122. Epub 2026 Jan 2. PubMed 41481455.
Backbone
  Vector backbone: pGEX
  Vector type: Bacterial Expression
Growth in bacteria
  Bacterial resistance: Ampicillin, 100 μg/mL
  Growth temperature: 37°C
  Growth strain: DH5alpha
  Copy number: High Copy
Gene/Insert
  Gene/Insert name: GST-L3AN-1
  Species: Synthetic
  Insert size (bp): 465
  Tag / fusion protein: GST (N terminal on insert)
  Cloning method: Gibson Cloning
Terms and licenses: Academic/Nonprofit Terms; Industry Terms: Not Available to Industry
How to cite: GST-tag ANKIB1 binding E2 variant L3AN-1 was a gift from Brenda Schulman (Addgene plasmid # 248852 ; http://n2t.net/addgene:248852 ; RRID:Addgene_248852)
