>Addgene plasmid #248852 | GST-tag ANKIB1 binding E2 variant L3AN-1 | depositor partial sequence | sequence record 490894 | sequence of insert with pGEX 5'
GCGGCCAGTCCGAGGCTGATTTGGGAGCTTGAAGAAATCCGCAAAGCAGGGATGAAAAACTTCCGTAACA
TCCAGGTTGATGAAGCTAATTTATTGACTTGGCAAGGGCTTATTGTTCCTGACAACCCTCCATATGATAA
GGGAGCCTTCAGAATCGAAATCAACTTTCCAGCAGAGTACCCATTCAAACCACCGAAGATCACATTTAAA
ACAAAGATCTATCACCCAAACATCGACGAAAAGGGGCAGGTCTGTCTGCCAGTAATTAGTGCCGAAAACT
GGAAGCCAGCAACCAAAACCGACCAAGTAATCCAGTCCCTCATAGCACTGGTGAATGACCCCCAGCCTGA
GCACCCGCTTCGGGCTGACCTAGCTGAAGAATACTCTAAGGACCGTAAAAAATTCGCAAAGAATGCTGAA
GAGTTTACAAAGAAATATGGGGAAAAGCGACCTGTGGACTAAGCGGYCGCATCGTGACTGACTGACGATC
TGCCTCGCGCGTTTCGGTGATGACGGTGAAAACCTCTGACACATGCAGCTCCCGGAGACGGTCACAGCTT
GTCTGTAAGCGGATGCCGGGAGCAGACAAGCCCGTCAGGGCGCGTCAGCGGGTGTTGGCGGGTGTCGGGG
CGCAGCCATGACCCAGTCACGTAGCGATAGCGGAGTGTATAATTCTTGAAGACGAAAGGGCCTCGTGATA
CGCCTATTTTTATAGGTTAATGTCATGATAATAATGGTTTCTTAGACGTCAGGTGGCACTTTTCGGGGAA
ATGTGCGCGGAACCCCTATTTGWTTATTTTTCTAAATACATTCAAAATATGTATCCGCTCATGAGACAAT
AACCCTGATAAATGCTTCATAATATTGAAAAAGGAAGAGTATGAGTATTCAACATTTCCGTGTCGCCCTT
ATTCCCTTTTTTGCGGCATTTTGCCT
